Addgene plasmid #248657: pDEST-GADT7
Purpose: (Empty Backbone) Empty vector for generating yeast 2-hybrid GAL4 activation domain fusion constructs by Gateway cloning. It may also be used as an empty vector experimental control.
Depositing lab: Sarah Assmann & John Doonan. Depositing organization: John Innes Centre. Publication: Arabidopsis POT1A interacts with TERT-V(I8), an N-terminal splicing variant of telomerase. Rossignol P, Collier S, Bush M, Shaw P, Doonan JH. J Cell Sci. 2007 Oct 15;120(Pt 20):3678-87. doi: 10.1242/jcs.004119. Epub 2007 Oct 2. PubMed 17911168.
Backbone
  Vector backbone: pGADT7 (Gateway adapted)
  Backbone manufacturer: Takara
  Backbone size (bp): 9700
  Vector type: Yeast Expression ; Yeast 2-hybrid
  Selectable markers: LEU2
  Tag / fusion protein: GAL4 activation domain, HA (N terminal on insert)
Growth in bacteria
  Bacterial resistance: Ampicillin, 100 μg/mL
  Growth temperature: 37°C
  Growth strain: ccdB Survival
  Copy number: High Copy
Gene/Insert
  Gene/Insert name: None
  Tag / fusion protein: GAL4 activation domain, HA (N terminal on insert)
Terms and licenses: Academic/Nonprofit Terms; Industry Terms: Not Available to Industry
Depositor comments: This plasmid originated from John Doonan's laboratory and is provided, with permission, as an experimental control for the pDEST-GADT7-RGS19 plasmid that is described as a teaching resource. For all other uses please cite PMID: 17911168.
How to cite: pDEST-GADT7 was a gift from Sarah Assmann & John Doonan (Addgene plasmid # 248657 ; http://n2t.net/addgene:248657 ; RRID:Addgene_248657)
