[The description below was written by a language model from this plasmid's Addgene catalogue record and pLannotate feature annotations shown in this document.]
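Description:
pDEST-GADT7 is a Gateway-adapted version of the pGADT7 yeast two-hybrid "prey" vector, about 9.7 kb in size, supplied as an empty destination backbone with no insert. It is a yeast–E. coli shuttle plasmid. A high-copy ColE1/pUC-type origin and the β-lactamase gene (ampicillin resistance) support propagation in bacteria. The 2μ origin and the LEU2 auxotrophic marker, driven by its own promoter, allow episomal maintenance and selection in leucine-auxotrophic yeast.

The expression unit is driven by the S. cerevisiae ADH1 promoter and closed by the ADH1 terminator. It encodes an SV40 nuclear localization signal followed by the GAL4 activation domain and an HA epitope tag, so any gene recombined in is expressed as a nuclear-targeted fusion carrying the GAL4 AD and HA at its N terminus. A T7 promoter sits between the activation domain and the HA tag, an arrangement that generally permits in vitro transcription of the HA-tagged insert without the AD. Downstream lies the Gateway cassette: attR1 and attR2 sites flanking a chloramphenicol resistance gene and the ccdB toxin gene. In an LR reaction with an entry clone, this cassette is replaced by the gene of interest, and loss of ccdB provides counter-selection against unrecombined vector. The intact vector must therefore be grown in a ccdB-tolerant strain. The annotation also picks up backbone remnants, including lac promoter/operator elements, lacI fragments and two loxP sites, whose purpose the record does not state.

The plasmid is used to build activation-domain fusions for two-hybrid interaction assays, and it can serve as an empty-vector control, including for a related RGS19 construct described as a teaching resource.
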