Features (pLannotate 1.2.2; 31 found; start..end, strand, type, name):
     68..406     +  CDS            YO085_YEAST: Protein predicted: Swiss-Prot protein existence level 4. From Saccharomyces cerevisiae (strain ATCC 204508 / S288c) (Baker's yeast).
    771..1475    +  promoter       ADH1 promoter: S. cerevisiae ADH1; promoter for alcohol dehydrogenase 1
   1521..1540    +  CDS            SV40 NLS (fragment): nuclear localization signal of SV40 (simian virus 40) large T antigen
   1557..1898    +  CDS            GAL4 activation domain: activation domain of the GAL4 transcriptional activator; Saccharomyces cerevisiae GAL4 (truncated)
   1904..1922    +  promoter       T7 promoter: promoter for bacteriophage T7 RNA polymerase
   1941..1967    +  CDS            HA: HA (human influenza hemagglutinin) epitope tag
   2004..2128    +  protein_bind   attR1: mutant version of attR; recombination site for the Gateway® LR reaction LR Clonase™
   2153..2183    +  promoter       lac UV5 promoter: E. coli lac promoter with an "up" mutation
   2207..2236    +  promoter       cat promoter (fragment): promoter of the E. coli cat gene encoding chloramphenicol acetyltransferase
   2237..2896    +  CDS            CmR: chloramphenicol acetyltransferase; cat; confers resistance to chloramphenicol
   3075..3233    +  CDS            ccdA (fragment): CCDA_ECO57 - Also known as H, letA. Experimental evidence at protein level: Swiss-Prot protein existence level 1. Antitoxin component of a type II toxin-antitoxin (TA) system which inhibits the post-segregational killing (PSK) of plasmid-free cells, also referred to as a plasmid addiction system. Binds to and blocks the activity of CcdB; will also remove bound CcdB protein from the CcdB-GyrA complex by forming a CcdA-CcdB complex, a process termed rejuvenation. Functions as a transcriptional corepressor for the ccdAB operon, repression also requires CcdB (By similarity). From Escherichia coli
   3238..3540    +  CDS            ccdB: CCDB_ECOLI - Also known as G, letB, letD. Experimental evidence at protein level: Swiss-Prot protein existence level 1. Toxic component of a type II toxin-antitoxin (TA) system, functioning in plasmid maintainence. Responsible for the post- segregational killing (PSK) of plasmid-free cells, also referred to as a plasmid addiction system. Half-life of over 2 hours. Cell killing by CcdB is accompanied by filamentation, defects in chromosome and plasmid segregation, defects in cell division, formation of anucleate cells, decreased DNA synthesis and plasmid loss. Interferes with the activity of DN
   3584..3708    -  protein_bind   attR2: mutant version of attR; recombination site for the Gateway® LR reaction LR Clonase™
   3990..4124    +  CDS            ADH1 (fragment): ADH1_YEAST - Also known as ADC1. Experimental evidence at protein level: Swiss-Prot protein existence level 1. This isozyme preferentially catalyzes the conversion of primary unbranched alcohols to their corresponding aldehydes. Also shows activity toward secondary alcohols. From Saccharomyces cerevisiae (strain ATCC 204508 / S288c) (Baker's yeast).
   4128..4315    +  terminator     ADH1 terminator: S. cerevisiae ADH1; transcription terminator for the S. cerevisiae alcohol dehydrogenase 1 (ADH1) gene
   4432..5526    -  CDS            LEU2: 3-isopropylmalate dehydrogenase, required for leucine biosynthesis; S. cerevisiae LEU2; yeast auxotrophic marker
   5527..5932    -  promoter       LEU2 promoter: S. cerevisiae LEU2
   5998..6014    -  protein_bind   lac operator: The lac repressor binds to the lac operator to inhibit transcription in E. coli. This inhibition can be relieved by adding lactose or isopropyl-β-D-thiogalactopyranoside (IPTG). lac repressor encoded by lacI
   6022..6052    -  promoter       lac promoter: promoter for the E. coli lac operon
   6067..6088    -  protein_bind   CAP binding site: CAP binding activates transcription in the presence of cAMP. E. coli catabolite activator protein
   6101..6142    -  CDS            lacI (fragment): lac repressor; lacI; The lac repressor binds to the lac operator to inhibit transcription in E. coli. This inhibition can be relieved by adding lactose or isopropyl-β-D-thiogalactopyranoside (IPTG).
   6143..6176    -  protein_bind   loxP: Cre-mediated recombination occurs in the 8-bp core sequence (GCATACAT). Cre recombinase
   6254..6287    -  protein_bind   loxP: Cre-mediated recombination occurs in the 8-bp core sequence (GCATACAT). Cre recombinase
   6288..6344    -  CDS            lacI (fragment): lac repressor; lacI; The lac repressor binds to the lac operator to inhibit transcription in E. coli. This inhibition can be relieved by adding lactose or isopropyl-β-D-thiogalactopyranoside (IPTG).
   6527..7115    -  rep_origin     ori: high-copy-number ColE1/pMB1/pBR322/pUC origin of replication
   7286..8146    -  CDS            AmpR: β-lactamase; bla; confers resistance to ampicillin, carbenicillin, and related antibiotics
   8147..8251    -  promoter       AmpR promoter: bla
   8346..8381    +  CDS            rop (fragment): Rop protein, which maintains plasmids at low copy number; rop
   8483..8532    +  misc_feature   bom (fragment): basis of mobility region from pBR322
   8533..9697    +  rep_origin     2μ ori: yeast 2μ plasmid origin of replication
   9698..18      -  misc_feature   MCS (fragment) (across the origin): pUC18/19 multiple cloning site
>Addgene plasmid #248657 | pDEST-GADT7 | addgene full sequence | sequence record 496341 | Addgene NGS Result
TGCATGCCTGCAGGTCGAGATCCGGGATCGAAGAAATGATGGTAAATGAAATAGGAAATCAAGGAGCATG
AAGGCAAAAGACAAATATAAGGGTCGAACGAAAAATAAAGTGAAAAGTGTTGATATGATGTATTTGGCTT
TGCGGCGCCGAAAAAACGAGTTTACGCAATTGCACAATCATGCTGACTCTGTGGCGGACCCGCGCTCTTG
CCGGCCCGGCGATAACGCTGGGCGTGAGGCTGTGCCCGGCGGAGTTTTTTGCGCCTGCATTTTCCAAGGT
TTACCCTGCGCTAAGGGGCGAGATTGGAGAAGCAATAAGAATGCCGGTTGGGGTTGCGATGATGACGACC
ACGACAACTGGTGTCATTATTTAAGTTGCCGAAAGAACCTGAGTGCATTTGCAACATGAGTATACTAGAA
GAATGAGCCAAGACTTGCGAGACGCGAGTTTGCCGGTGGTGCGAACAATAGAGCGACCATGACCTTGAAG
GTGAGACGCGCATAACCGCTAGAGTACTTTGAAGAGGAAACAGCAATAGGGTTGCTACCAGTATAAATAG
ACAGGTACATACAACACTGGAAATGGTTGTCTGTTTGAGTACGCTTTCAATTCATTTGGGTGTGCACTTT
ATTATGTTACAATATGGAAGGGAACTTTACACTTCTCCTATGCACATATATTAATTAAAGTCCAATGCTA
GTAGAGAAGGGGGGTAACACCCCTCCGCGCTCTTTTCCGATTTTTTTCTAAACCGTGGAATATTTCGGAT
ATCCTTTTGTTGTTTCCGGGTGTACAATATGGACTTCCTCTTTTCTGGCAACCAAACCCATACATCGGGA
TTCCTATAATACCTTCGTTGGTCTCCCTAACATGTAGGTGGCGGAGGGGAGATATACAATAGAACAGATA
CCAGACAAGACATAATGGGCTAAACAAGACTACACCAATTACACTGCCTCATTGATGGTGGTACATAACG
AACTAATACTGTAGCCCTAGACTTGATAGCCATCATCATATCGAAGTTTCACTACCCTTTTTCCATTTGC
CATCTATTGAAGTAATAATAGGCGCATGCAACTTCTTTTCTTTTTTTTTCTTTTCTCTCTCCCCCGTTGT
TGTCTCACCATATCCGCAATGACAAAAAAATGATGGAAGACACTAAAGGAAAAAATTAACGACAAAGACA
GCACCAACAGATGTCGTTGTTCCAGAGCTGATGAGGGGTATCTCGAAGCACACGAAACTTTTTCCTTCCT
TCATTCACGCACACTACTCTCTAATGAGCAACGGTATACGGCCTTCCTTCCAGTTACTTGAATTTGAAAT
AAAAAAAAGTTTGCTGTCTTGCTATCAAGTATAAATAGACCTGCAATTATTAATCTTTTGTTTCCTCGTC
ATTGTTCTCGTTCCCTTTCTTCCTTGTTTCTTTTTCTGCACAATATTTCAAGCTATACCAAGCATACAAT
CAACTCCAAGCTTTGCAAAGATGGATAAAGCGGAATTAATTCCCGAGCCTCCAAAAAAGAAGAGAAAGGT
CGAATTGGGTACCGCCGCCAATTTTAATCAAAGTGGGAATATTGCTGATAGCTCATTGTCCTTCACTTTC
ACTAACAGTAGCAACGGTCCGAACCTCATAACAACTCAAACAAATTCTCAAGCGCTTTCACAACCAATTG
CCTCCTCTAACGTTCATGATAACTTCATGAATAATGAAATCACGGCTAGTAAAATTGATGATGGTAATAA
TTCAAAACCACTGTCACCTGGTTGGACGGACCAAACTGCGTATAACGCGTTTGGAATCACTACAGGGATG
TTTAATACCACTACAATGGATGATGTATATAACTATCTATTCGATGATGAAGATACCCCACCAAACCCAA
AAAAAGAGATCTTTAATACGACTCACTATAGGGCGAGCGCCGCCATGGAGTACCCATACGACGTACCAGA
TTACGCTCATATGGCCATGGAGGCCAGTGAATTCCACCCATCAACAAGTTTGTACAAAAAAGCTGAACGA
GAAACGTAAAATGATATAAATATCAATATATTAAATTAGATTTTGCATAAAAAACAGACTACATAATACT
GTAAAACACAACATATCCAGTCACTATGGCGGCCGCATTAGGCACCCCAGGCTTTACACTTTATGCTTCC
GGCTCGTATAATGTGTGGATTTTGAGTTAGGATCCGTCGAGATTTTCAGGAGCTAAGGAAGCTAAAATGG
AGAAAAAAATCACTGGATATACCACCGTTGATATATCCCAATGGCATCGTAAAGAACATTTTGAGGCATT
TCAGTCAGTTGCTCAATGTACCTATAACCAGACCGTTCAGCTGGATATTACGGCCTTTTTAAAGACCGTA
AAGAAAAATAAGCACAAGTTTTATCCGGCCTTTATTCACATTCTTGCCCGCCTGATGAATGCTCATCCGG
AATTCCGTATGGCAATGAAAGACGGTGAGCTGGTGATATGGGATAGTGTTCACCCTTGTTACACCGTTTT
CCATGAGCAAACTGAAACGTTTTCATCGCTCTGGAGTGAATACCACGACGATTTCCGGCAGTTTCTACAC
ATATATTCGCAAGATGTGGCGTGTTACGGTGAAAACCTGGCCTATTTCCCTAAAGGGTTTATTGAGAATA
TGTTTTTCGTCTCAGCCAATCCCTGGGTGAGTTTCACCAGTTTTGATTTAAACGTGGCCAATATGGACAA
CTTCTTCGCCCCCGTTTTCACCATGGGCAAATATTATACGCAAGGCGACAAGGTGCTGATGCCGCTGGCG
ATTCAGGTTCATCATGCCGTTTGTGATGGCTTCCATGTCGGCAGAATGCTTAATGAATTACAACAGTACT
GCGATGAGTGGCAGGGCGGGGCGTAAAGATCTGGATCCGGCTTACTAAAAGCCAGATAACAGTATGCGTA
TTTGCGCGCTGATTTTTGCGGTATAAGAATATATACTGATATGTATACCCGAAGTATGTCAAAAAGAGGT
ATGCTATGAAGCAGCGTATTACAGTGACAGTTGACAGCGACAGCTATCAGTTGCTCAAGGCATATATGAT
GTCAATATCTCCGGTCTGGTAAGCACAACCATGCAGAATGAAGCCCGTCGTCTGCGTGCCGAACGCTGGA
AAGCGGAAAATCAGGAAGGGATGGCTGAGGTCGCCCGGTTTATTGAAATGAACGGCTCTTTTGCTGACGA
GAACAGGGGCTGGTGAAATGCAGTTTAAGGTTTACACCTATAAAAGAGAGAGCCGTTATCGTCTGTTTGT
GGATGTACAGAGTGATATTATTGACACGCCCGGGCGACGGATGGTGATCCCCCTGGCCAGTGCACGTCTG
CTGTCAGATAAAGTCTCCCGTGAACTTTACCCGGTGGTGCATATCGGGGATGAAAGCTGGCGCATGATGA
CCACCGATATGGCCAGTGTGCCGGTCTCCGTTATCGGGGAAGAAGTGGCTGATCTCAGCCACCGCGAAAA
TGACATCAAAAACGCCATTAACCTGATGTTCTGGGGAATATAAATGTCAGGCTCCCTTATACACAGCCAG
TCTGCAGGTCGACCATAGTGACTGGATATGTTGTGTTTTACAGTATTATGTAGTCTGTTTTTTATGCAAA
ATCTAATTTAATATATTGATATTTATATCATTTTACGTTTCTCGTTCAGCTTTCTTGTACAAAGTGGTTG
ATGGGTGGGCATCGATACGGGATCCATCGAGCTCGAGCTGCAGATGAATCGTAGATACTGAAAAACCCCG
CAAGTTCACTTCAACTGTGCATCGTGCACCATCTCAATTTCTTTCATTTATACATCGTTTTGCCTTCTTT
TATGTAACTATACTCCTCTAAGTTTCAATCTTGGCCATGTAACCTCTGATCTATAGAATTTTTTAAATGA
CTAGAATTAATGCCCATCTTTTTTTTGGACCTAAATTCTTCATGAAAATATATTACGAGGGCTTATTCAG
AAGCTTTGGACTTCTTCGCCAGAGGTTTGGTCAAGTCTCCAATCAAGGTTGTCGGCTTGTCTACCTTGCC
AGAAATTTACGAAAAGATGGAAAAGGGTCAAATCGTTGGTAGATACGTTGTTGACACTTCTAAATAAGCG
AATTTCTTATGATTTATGATTTTTATTATTAAATAAGTTATAAAAAAAATAAGTGTATACAAATTTTAAA
GTGACTCTTAGGTTTTAAAACGAAAATTCTTATTCTTGAGTAACTCTTTCCTGTAGGTCAGGTTGCTTTC
TCAGGTATAGCATGAGGTCGCTCTTATTGACCACACCTCTACCGGCCGGTCGAAATTCCCCTACCCTATG
AACATATTCCATTTTGTAATTTCGTGTCGTTTCTATTATGAATTTCATTTATAAAGTTTATGTACAAATA
TCATAAAAAAAGAGAATCTTTTTAAGCAAGGATTTTCTTAACTTCTTCGGCGACAGCATCACCGACTTCG
GTGGTACTGTTGGAACCACCTAAATCACCAGTTCTGATACCTGCATCCAAAACCTTTTTAACTGCATCTT
CAATGGCCTTACCTTCTTCAGGCAAGTTCAATGACAATTTCAACATCATTGCAGCAGACAAGATAGTGGC
GATAGGGTTGACCTTATTCTTTGGCAAATCTGGAGCAGAACCGTGGCATGGTTCGTACAAACCAAATGCG
GTGTTCTTGTCTGGCAAAGAGGCCAAGGACGCAGATGGCAACAAACCCAAGGAACCTGGGATAACGGAGG
CTTCATCGGAGATGATATCACCAAACATGTTGCTGGTGATTATAATACCATTTAGGTGGGTTGGGTTCTT
AACTAGGATCATGGCGGCAGAATCAATCAATTGATGTTGAACCTTCAATGTAGGAAATTCGTTCTTGATG
GTTTCCTCCACAGTTTTTCTCCATAATCTTGAAGAGGCCAAAACATTAGCTTTATCCAAGGACCAAATAG
GCAATGGTGGCTCATGTTGTAGGGCCATGAAAGCGGCCATTCTTGTGATTCTTTGCACTTCTGGAACGGT
GTATTGTTCACTATCCCAAGCGACACCATCACCATCGTCTTCCTTTCTCTTACCAAAGTAAATACCTCCC
ACTAATTCTCTGACAACAACGAAGTCAGTACCTTTAGCAAATTGTGGCTTGATTGGAGATAAGTCTAAAA
GAGAGTCGGATGCAAAGTTACATGGTCTTAAGTTGGCGTACAATTGAAGTTCTTTACGGATTTTTAGTAA
ACCTTGTTCAGGTCTAACACTACCTGTACCCCATTTAGGACCACCCACAGCACCTAACAAAACGGCATCA
GCCTTCTTGGAGGCTTCCAGCGCCTCATCTGGAAGTGGGACACCTGTAGCTTCGATAGCAGCACCACCAA
TTAAATGATTTTCGAAATCGAACTTGACATTGGAACGAACATCAGAAATAGCTTTAAGAACCTTAATGGC
TTCGGCTGTGATTTCTTGACCAACGTGGTCACCTGGCAAAACGACGATCTTCTTAGGGGCAGACATTAGA
ATGGTATATCCTTGAAATATATATATATATTGCTGAAATGTAAAAGGTAAGAAAAGTTAGAAAGTAAGAC
GATTGCTAACCACCTATTGGAAAAAACAATAGGTCCTTAAATAATATTGTCAACTTCAAGTATTGTGATG
CAAGCATTTAGTCATGAACGCTTCTCTATTCTATATGAAAAGCCGGTTCCGGCGCTCTCACCTTTCCTTT
TTCTCCCAATTTTTCAGTTGAAAAAGGTATATGCGTCAGGCGACCTCTGAAATTAACAAAAAATTTCCAG
TCATCGAATTTGATTCTGTGCGATAGCGCCCCTGTGTGTTCTCGTTATGTTGAGGAAAAAAATAATGGTT
GCTAAGAGATTCGAACTCTTGCATCTTACGATACCTGAGTATTCCCACAGTTGGGGGATCTCGACTCTAG
CTAGAGGATCAATTCGTAATCATGTCATAGCTGTTTCCTGTGTGAAATTGTTATCCGCTCACAATTCCAC
ACAACATACGAGCCGGAAGCATAAAGTGTAAAGCCTGGGGTGCCTAATGAGTGAGCTAACTCACATTAAT
TGCGTTGCGCTCACTGCCCGCTTTCCAGTCGGGAAACCTGTCGTGCCAGCTGATAACTTCGTATAATGTA
TGCTATACGAAGTTATTAGGTCTGAAGAGGAGTTTACGTCCAGCCAAGCTAGCTTGGCTGCAGGTCGAGC
GGCCGCGATCCGGAACCCTTAATATAACTTCGTATAATGTATGCTATACGAAGTTATCAGCTGCATTAAT
GAATCGGCCAACGCGCGGGGAGAGGCGGTTTGCGTATTGGGCGCTCTTCCGCTTCCTCGCTCACTGACTC
GCTGCGCTCGGTCGTTCGGCTGCGGCGAGCGGTATCAGCTCACTCAAAGGCGGTAATACGGTTATCCACA
GAATCAGGGGATAACGCAGGAAAGAACATGTGAGCAAAAGGCCAGCAAAAGGCCAGGAACCGTAAAAAGG
CCGCGTTGCTGGCGTTTTTCCATAGGCTCCGCCCCCCTGACGAGCATCACAAAAATCGACGCTCAAGTCA
GAGGTGGCGAAACCCGACAGGACTATAAAGATACCAGGCGTTTCCCCCTGGAAGCTCCCTCGTGCGCTCT
CCTGTTCCGACCCTGCCGCTTACCGGATACCTGTCCGCCTTTCTCCCTTCGGGAAGCGTGGCGCTTTCTC
ATAGCTCACGCTGTAGGTATCTCAGTTCGGTGTAGGTCGTTCGCTCCAAGCTGGGCTGTGTGCACGAACC
CCCCGTTCAGCCCGACCGCTGCGCCTTATCCGGTAACTATCGTCTTGAGTCCAACCCGGTAAGACACGAC
TTATCGCCACTGGCAGCAGCCACTGGTAACAGGATTAGCAGAGCGAGGTATGTAGGCGGTGCTACAGAGT
TCTTGAAGTGGTGGCCTAACTACGGCTACACTAGAAGAACAGTATTTGGTATCTGCGCTCTGCTGAAGCC
AGTTACCTTCGGAAAAAGAGTTGGTAGCTCTTGATCCGGCAAACAAACCACCGCTGGTAGCGGTGGTTTT
TTTGTTTGCAAGCAGCAGATTACGCGCAGAAAAAAAGGATCTCAAGAAGATCCTTTGATCTTTTCTACGG
GGTCTGACGCTCAGTGGAACGAAAACTCACGTTAAGGGATTTTGGTCATGAGATTATCAAAAAGGATCTT
CACCTAGATCCTTTTAAATTAAAAATGAAGTTTTAAATCAATCTAAAGTATATATGAGTAAACTTGGTCT
GACAGTTACCAATGCTTAATCAGTGAGGCACCTATCTCAGCGATCTGTCTATTTCGTTCATCCATAGTTG
CCTGACTCCCCGTCGTGTAGATAACTACGATACGGGAGGGCTTACCATCTGGCCCCAGTGCTGCAATGAT
ACCGCGAGACCCACGCTCACCGGCTCCAGATTTATCAGCAATAAACCAGCCAGCCGGAAGGGCCGAGCGC
AGAAGTGGTCCTGCAACTTTATCCGCCTCCATCCAGTCTATTAATTGTTGCCGGGAAGCTAGAGTAAGTA
GTTCGCCAGTTAATAGTTTGCGCAACGTTGTTGCCATTGCTACAGGCATCGTGGTGTCACGCTCGTCGTT
TGGTATGGCTTCATTCAGCTCCGGTTCCCAACGATCAAGGCGAGTTACATGATCCCCCATGTTGTGCAAA
AAAGCGGTTAGCTCCTTCGGTCCTCCGATCGTTGTCAGAAGTAAGTTGGCCGCAGTGTTATCACTCATGG
TTATGGCAGCACTGCATAATTCTCTTACTGTCATGCCATCCGTAAGATGCTTTTCTGTGACTGGTGAGTA
CTCAACCAAGTCATTCTGAGAATAGTGTATGCGGCGACCGAGTTGCTCTTGCCCGGCGTCAATACGGGAT
AATACCGCGCCACATAGCAGAACTTTAAAAGTGCTCATCATTGGAAAACGTTCTTCGGGGCGAAAACTCT
CAAGGATCTTACCGCTGTTGAGATCCAGTTCGATGTAACCCACTCGTGCACCCAACTGATCTTCAGCATC
TTTTACTTTCACCAGCGTTTCTGGGTGAGCAAAAACAGGAAGGCAAAATGCCGCAAAAAAGGGAATAAGG
GCGACACGGAAATGTTGAATACTCATACTCTTCCTTTTTCAATATTATTGAAGCATTTATCAGGGTTATT
GTCTCATGAGCGGATACATATTTGAATGTATTTAGAAAAATAAACAAATAGGGGTTCCGCGCACATTTCC
CCGAAAAGTGCCACCTGACGTCTAAGAAACCATTATTATCATGACATTAACCTATAAAAATAGGCGTATC
ACGAGGCCCTTTCGTCTCGCGCGTTTCGGTGATGACGGTGAAAACCTCTGACACATGCAGCTCCCGGAGA
CGGTCACAGCTTGTCTGTAAGCGGATGCCGGGAGCAGACAAGCCCGTCAGGGCGCGTCAGCGGGTGTTGG
CGGGTGTCGGGGCTGGCTTAACTATGCGGCATCAGAGCAGATTGTACTGAGAGTGCACCATAACGCATTT
AAGCATAAACACGCACTATGCCGTTCTTCTCATGTATATATATATACAGGCAACACGCAGATATAGGTGC
GACGTGAACAGTGAGCTGTATGTGCGCAGCTCGCGTTGCATTTTCGGAAGCGCTCGTTTTCGGAAACGCT
TTGAAGTTCCTATTCCGAAGTTCCTATTCTCTAGCTAGAAAGTATAGGAACTTCAGAGCGCTTTTGAAAA
CCAAAAGCGCTCTGAAGACGCACTTTCAAAAAACCAAAAACGCACCGGACTGTAACGAGCTACTAAAATA
TTGCGAATACCGCTTCCACAAACATTGCTCAAAAGTATCTCTTTGCTATATATCTCTGTGCTATATCCCT
ATATAACCTACCCATCCACCTTTCGCTCCTTGAACTTGCATCTAAACTCGACCTCTACATTTTTTATGTT
TATCTCTAGTATTACTCTTTAGACAAAAAAATTGTAGTAAGAACTATTCATAGAGTGAATCGAAAACAAT
ACGAAAATGTAAACATTTCCTATACGTAGTATATAGAGACAAAATAGAAGAAACCGTTCATAATTTTCTG
ACCAATGAAGAATCATCAACGCTATCACTTTCTGTTCACAAAGTATGCGCAATCCACATCGGTATAGAAT
ATAATCGGGGATGCCTTTATCTTGAAAAAATGCACCCGCAGCTTCGCTAGTAATCAGTAAACGCGGGAAG
TGGAGTCAGGCTTTTTTTATGGAAGAGAAAATAGACACCAAAGTAGCCTTCTTCTAACCTTAACGGACCT
ACAGTGCAAAAAGTTATCAAGAGACTGCATTATAGAGCGCACAAAGGAGAAAAAAAGTAATCTAAGATGC
TTTGTTAGAAAAATAGCGCTCTCGGGATGCATTTTTGTAGAACAAAAAAGAAGTATAGATTCTTTGTTGG
TAAAATAGCGCTCTCGCGTTGCATTTCTGTTCTGTAAAAATGCAGCTCAGATTCTTTGTTTGAAAAATTA
GCGCTCTCGCGTTGCATTTTTGTTTTACAAAAATGAAGCACAGATTCTTCGTTGGTAAAATAGCGCTTTC
GCGTTGCATTTCTGTTCTGTAAAAATGCAGCTCAGATTCTTTGTTTGAAAAATTAGCGCTCTCGCGTTGC
ATTTTTGTTCTACAAAATGAAGCACAGATGCTTCGTTGCT
